Addgene plasmid #236479: pAPInt-sfGFP-Nat
Purpose: Plasmid for deleting or C-terminally tagging endogenous genes with sfGFP and selection on Nat.
Depositing lab: Daniel Lew. Depositing organization: Massachusetts Institute of Technology. Publication: Optimized vectors for genetic engineering of Aureobasidium pullulans. Colarusso AV, Williams AM, Gladfelter AS, Wirshing ACE, Lew DJ. Mol Biol Cell. 2025 Jun 1;36(6):mr5. doi: 10.1091/mbc.E25-02-0059. Epub 2025 Apr 9. PubMed 40202829.
Backbone
  Vector backbone: pFA6A
  Vector type: Yeast Expression
  Selectable markers: Nourseothricin (Nat)
Growth in bacteria
  Bacterial resistance: Ampicillin, 100 μg/mL
  Growth temperature: 37°C
  Growth strain: DH5alpha
  Copy number: High Copy
Gene/Insert
  Gene/Insert name: sfGFP
  Species: Aureobasidium pullulans
  Mutation: Codon optimized for A. pullulans
  Cloning method: Gibson Cloning
Terms and licenses: Academic/Nonprofit Terms; Industry Terms: Not Available to Industry
How to cite: pAPInt-sfGFP-Nat was a gift from Daniel Lew (Addgene plasmid # 236479 ; http://n2t.net/addgene:236479 ; RRID:Addgene_236479)
