[The description below was written by a language model from this plasmid's Addgene catalogue record and pLannotate feature annotations shown in this document.]
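Description:
pAPInt-sfGFP-Nat is a 4.6 kb integration-template plasmid built on the pFA6a backbone, designed for genome engineering of the yeast-like fungus Aureobasidium pullulans. It is maintained in E. coli as a high-copy plasmid through a ColE1/pUC-type origin and is selected with ampicillin via the bla gene and its native promoter. No fungal replication origin is annotated. This is consistent with its role as a source of a linear cassette that integrates at a chromosomal locus, rather than as an episomal expression vector.

The payload follows the classic pFA6a modular layout, with both modules on the same strand. The first is a superfolder GFP open reading frame codon-optimized for A. pullulans. The automated annotation labels it oxGFP, a related Aequorea-derived variant, but the catalogue identifies it as sfGFP. It is followed by the S. cerevisiae ADH1 terminator, and no promoter is annotated upstream. That arrangement suits in-frame fusion to the 3′ end of an endogenous gene, so the tagged protein is expressed from its native promoter. Downstream lies the nourseothricin acetyltransferase (nat1) marker, ended by the Ashbya gossypii TEF terminator. The roughly 400 bp between the ADH1 terminator and the marker coding sequence is unannotated and presumably contains the marker's promoter, though the record does not identify it. T7 and SP6 promoters flank the cassette, and short lacI, rop and bom fragments are backbone remnants.

According to the record, the plasmid is used either to tag endogenous genes at the C-terminus with sfGFP or to delete genes, with transformants selected on nourseothricin.
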