Features (pLannotate 1.2.2; 12 found; start..end, strand, type, name):
      1..589     +  rep_origin     ori: high-copy-number ColE1/pMB1/pBR322/pUC origin of replication
    772..825     +  CDS            lacI (fragment): lac repressor; lacI; The lac repressor binds to the lac operator to inhibit transcription in E. coli. This inhibition can be relieved by adding lactose or isopropyl-β-D-thiogalactopyranoside (IPTG).
    847..865     +  promoter       T7 promoter: promoter for bacteriophage T7 RNA polymerase
    909..1106    -  terminator     TEF terminator: Ashbya gossypii TEF terminator
   1114..1678    -  CDS            NrsR (fragment): nourseothricin acetyltransferase; Streptomyces noursei nat1; confers resistance to nourseothricin
   2093..2280    -  terminator     ADH1 terminator: S. cerevisiae ADH1; transcription terminator for the S. cerevisiae alcohol dehydrogenase 1 (ADH1) gene
   2301..3017    -  CDS            oxGFP: oxGFP is a basic (constitutively fluorescent) green fluorescent protein published in 2015, derived from Aequorea victoria.
   3087..3105    -  promoter       SP6 promoter: promoter for bacteriophage SP6 RNA polymerase
   3168..3219    -  misc_feature   bom (fragment): basis of mobility region from pBR322
   3321..3356    -  CDS            rop (fragment): Rop protein, which maintains plasmids at low copy number; rop
   3451..3555    +  promoter       AmpR promoter: bla
   3556..4416    +  CDS            AmpR: β-lactamase; bla; confers resistance to ampicillin, carbenicillin, and related antibiotics
>Addgene plasmid #236479 | pAPInt-sfGFP-Nat | addgene full sequence | sequence record 468368 | Addgene NGS Result
TTGAGATCCTTTTTTTCTGCGCGTAATCTGCTGCTTGCAAACAAAAAAACCACCGCTACCAGCGGTGGTT
TGTTTGCCGGATCAAGAGCTACCAACTCTTTTTCCGAAGGTAACTGGCTTCAGCAGAGCGCAGATACCAA
ATACTGTTCTTCTAGTGTAGCCGTAGTTAGGCCACCACTTCAAGAACTCTGTAGCACCGCCTACATACCT
CGCTCTGCTAATCCTGTTACCAGTGGCTGCTGCCAGTGGCGATAAGTCGTGTCTTACCGGGTTGGACTCA
AGACGATAGTTACCGGATAAGGCGCAGCGGTCGGGCTGAACGGGGGGTTCGTGCACACAGCCCAGCTTGG
AGCGAACGACCTACACCGAACTGAGATACCTACAGCGTGAGCTATGAGAAAGCGCCACGCTTCCCGAAGG
GAGAAAGGCGGACAGGTATCCGGTAAGCGGCAGGGTCGGAACAGGAGAGCGCACGAGGGAGCTTCCAGGG
GGAAACGCCTGGTATCTTTATAGTCCTGTCGGGTTTCGCCACCTCTGACTTGAGCGTCGATTTTTGTGAT
GCTCGTCAGGGGGGCGGAGCCTATGGAAAAACGCCAGCAACGCGGCCTTTTTACGGTTCCTGGCCTTTTG
CTGGCCTTTTGCTCACATGTTCTTTCCTGCGTTATCCCCTGATTCTGTGGATAACCGTATTACCGCCTTT
GAGTGAGCTGATACCGCTCGCCGCAGCCGAACGACCGAGCGCAGCGAGTCAGTGAGCGAGGAAGCGGAAG
AGCGCCCAATACGCAAACCGCCTCTCCCCGCGCGTTGGCCGATTCATTAATGCAGGTTAACCTGGCTTAT
CGAAATTAATACGACTCACTATAGGGAGACCGGCAGATCCGCGGCCGCATAGGCCACTAGTGGATCTGCA
GTATAGCGACCAGCATTCACATACGATTGACGCATGATATTACTTTCTGCGCACTTAACTTCGCATCTGG
GCAGATGATGTCGAGGCGAAAAAAAATATAAATCACGCTAACATTTGATTAAAATAGAACAACTACAATA
TAAAAAAACTATACAAATGACAAGTTCTTGAAAACAAGAATCTTTTTATTGTCAGTACTGATTAGGGGCA
GGGCATGCTCATGTAGAGCGCCTGCTCGCCGTCCGAGGCGGTGCCGTCGTACAGGGCGGTGTCCAGGCCG
CAGAGGGTGAACCCCATCCGCCGGTACGCGTGGATCGCCGGTGCGTTGACGTTGGTGACCTCCAGCCAGA
GGTGCCCGGCGCCCCGCTCGCGGGCGAACTCCGTCGCGAGCCCCATCAACGCGCGCCCGACCCCGTGCCC
CCGGTGCTCCGGGGCGACCTCGATGTCCTCGACGGTCAGCCGGCGGTTCCAGCCGGAGTACGAGACGACC
ACGAAGCCCGCCAGGTCGCCGTCGTCCCCGTACGCGACGAACGTCCGGGAGTCCGGGTCGCCGTCCTCCC
CGTCGTCCGATTCGTCGTCCGATTCGTCGTCGGGGAACACCTTGGTCAGGGGCGGGTCCACCGGCACCTC
CCGCAGGGTGAAGCCGTCCCCGGTGGCGGTGACGCGGAAGACGGTGTCGGTGGTGAAGGACCCATCCAGT
GCCTCGATGGCCTCGGCGTCCCCCGGGACACTGGTGCGGTACCGGTAAGCCGTGTCGTCAAGAGTGGTAC
CCATGAATTCTGCTGTGTAAGGTGTGCGTGAGAGAGAGGGTCGTGAGTGAGTCTTGAAGAGAAACGTCAA
AGCTTGAAGCGTAGCAGAATACGGAAAACGACTTGGGGGAATGGCGAGGAGCGTCGCCTTTTATGCTCCA
AGCGGAGACGATGAGGCCGATATTACAGTGGCTTAGTAGCGTGTACAATATTTCCATAAAAGGCTACATG
GTGAGTTTTTCACGTGACCGTAATTAGTCCCAATTAGGCTTTATTGTATATTGCTACTAAGCATCGTTAA
ATGACCTGCTCGAAGCTTCGTCTATAAAAGGCGGGCGTGTGTGCGCTTCCCCCGCTACGTCTTTTTCACA
AACACTTTGCGACTTGACCAAGACCTTTCACCCGCACCACCCTGTTATCCCTAGCGGATCTGCCGGTAGA
GGTGTGGTCAATAAGAGCGACCTCATACTATACCTGAGAAAGCAACCTGACCTACAGGAAAGAGTTACTC
AAGAATAAGAATTTTCGTTTTAAAACCTAAGAGTCACTTTAAAATTTGTATACACTTATTTTTTTTATAA
CTTATTTAATAATAAAAATCATAAATCATAAGAAATTCGCTTATTTAGAAGTGGCGCTCACTTGTAGAGC
TCGTCCATGCCGTGGGTGATGCCGGCGGCGGTGACGAACTCGAGGAGGACCATGTGGTCGCGCTTCTCGT
TAGGGTCCTTAGAGAGGACAGATTGGGTAGAGAGGTAGTGGTTGTCAGGGAGGAGGACAGGGCCGTCGCC
GATAGGGGTGTTTTGTTGGTAGTGGTCGGCGAGTTGGACAGAGCCGTCCTCGACGTTGTGGCGGATCTTG
AAGTTGGCCTTGATGCCGTTCTTTTGCTTGTCGGCGGTGATGTAGACGTTGTGAGAGTTGAAGTTGTACT
CGAGCTTGTGGCCGAGGATGTTGCCGTCCTCCTTGAAGTCGATGCCCTTGAGCTCGATGCGGTTGACGAG
GGTGTCGCCCTCGAACTTGACCTCGGCGCGGGTCTTGTAGGTGCCGTCGTCCTTGAAAGAGATGGTGCGC
TCTTGGACGTAGCCCTCAGGCATGGCAGACTTGAAGAAGTCGTGGCGCTTCATGTGGTCAGGGTAGCGAG
AGAAGCATTGGACGCCGTAGGTGAGGGTGGTGACGAGGGTAGGCCAAGGGACAGGGAGCTTGCCGGTGGT
GCAGATGAACTTGAGGGTGAGCTTGCCGTTGGTGGCGTCGCCCTCGCCCTCGCCGCGGACAGAGAACTTG
TGGCCGTTGACGTCGCCGTCGAGCTCGACGAGGATAGGGACGACGCCGGTGAAGAGCTCCTCGCCCTTAG
AGACCATAGAACCAGAACCAGCACCGTCACCGATCCGTCGACCTGCAGCGTACGAAGCTTCAGCTGGCGG
CCGCGTTCTATAGTGTCACCTAAATCGTATGTGTATGATACATAAGGTTATGTATTAATTGTAGCCGCGT
TCTAACGACAATATGTCCATATGGTGCACTCTCAGTACAATCTGCTCTGATGCCGCATAGTTAAGCCAGC
CCCGACACCCGCCAACACCCGCTGACGCGCCCTGACGGGCTTGTCTGCTCCCGGCATCCGCTTACAGACA
AGCTGTGACCGTCTCCGGGAGCTGCATGTGTCAGAGGTTTTCACCGTCATCACCGAAACGCGCGAGACGA
AAGGGCCTCGTGATACGCCTATTTTTATAGGTTAATGTCATGATAATAATGGTTTCTTAGACGTCAGGTG
GCACTTTTCGGGGAAATGTGCGCGGAACCCCTATTTGTTTATTTTTCTAAATACATTCAAATATGTATCC
GCTCATGAGACAATAACCCTGATAAATGCTTCAATAATATTGAAAAAGGAAGAGTATGAGTATTCAACAT
TTCCGTGTCGCCCTTATTCCCTTTTTTGCGGCATTTTGCCTTCCTGTTTTTGCTCACCCAGAAACGCTGG
TGAAAGTAAAAGATGCTGAAGATCAGTTGGGTGCACGAGTGGGTTACATCGAACTGGATCTCAACAGCGG
TAAGATCCTTGAGAGTTTTCGCCCCGAAGAACGTTTTCCAATGATGAGCACTTTTAAAGTTCTGCTATGT
GGCGCGGTATTATCCCGTATTGACGCCGGGCAAGAGCAACTCGGTCGCCGCATACACTATTCTCAGAATG
ACTTGGTTGAGTACTCACCAGTCACAGAAAAGCATCTTACGGATGGCATGACAGTAAGAGAATTATGCAG
TGCTGCCATAACCATGAGTGATAACACTGCGGCCAACTTACTTCTGACAACGATCGGAGGACCGAAGGAG
CTAACCGCTTTTTTGCACAACATGGGGGATCATGTAACTCGCCTTGATCGTTGGGAACCGGAGCTGAATG
AAGCCATACCAAACGACGAGCGTGACACCACGATGCCTGTAGCAATGGCAACAACGTTGCGCAAACTATT
AACTGGCGAACTACTTACTCTAGCTTCCCGGCAACAATTAATAGACTGGATGGAGGCGGATAAAGTTGCA
GGACCACTTCTGCGCTCGGCCCTTCCGGCTGGCTGGTTTATTGCTGATAAATCTGGAGCCGGTGAGCGTG
GGTCTCGCGGTATCATTGCAGCACTGGGGCCAGATGGTAAGCCCTCCCGTATCGTAGTTATCTACACGAC
GGGGAGTCAGGCAACTATGGATGAACGAAATAGACAGATCGCTGAGATAGGTGCCTCACTGATTAAGCAT
TGGTAACTGTCAGACCAAGTTTACTCATATATACTTTAGATTGATTTAAAACTTCATTTTTAATTTAAAA
GGATCTAGGTGAAGATCCTTTTTGATAATCTCATGACCAAAATCCCTTAACGTGAGTTTTCGTTCCACTG
AGCGTCAGACCCCGTAGAAAAGATCAAAGGATCTTC
